Addgene plasmid #148009: pnYC-NpM-SpDCP2_1-253_X
Purpose: Bacterial Expression of SpDCP2_1-253
Depositing lab: Elisa Izaurralde. Depositing organization: Max Planck Institute for Developmental Biology. Publication: Structure of the Dcp2-Dcp1 mRNA-decapping complex in the activated conformation. Valkov E, Muthukumar S, Chang CT, Jonas S, Weichenrieder O, Izaurralde E. Nat Struct Mol Biol. 2016 Jun;23(6):574-9. doi: 10.1038/nsmb.3232. Epub 2016 May 16. PubMed 27183195.
Backbone
  Vector backbone: Unknown
  Vector type: Bacterial Expression
Growth in bacteria
  Bacterial resistance: Chloramphenicol, 25 μg/mL
  Growth temperature: 37°C
  Growth strain: DH5alpha
  Copy number: Low Copy
Gene/Insert
  Gene/Insert name: SpDCP2_1-253
  Species: S. pombe (fission yeast)
  Entrez Gene: dcp2 (a.k.a. SPAC19A8.12)
  Cloning method: Unknown
Terms and licenses: Academic/Nonprofit Terms; Industry Terms: Not Available to Industry
Depositor comments: codon optimized cDNA from GeneArt Plasmids from this collection were made available to the research community and donated after the lab closed. Please note that the sequence provided by the depositing laboratory may be theoretical/predicted or based on Sanger sequencing results. There may be discrepancies between sequencing results obtained by Addgene and the depositor sequence. If an Addgene verified sequence is not available, please contact before placing your order to request that our lab fully sequence the plasmid.
How to cite: pnYC-NpM-SpDCP2_1-253_X was a gift from Elisa Izaurralde (Addgene plasmid # 148009 ; http://n2t.net/addgene:148009 ; RRID:Addgene_148009)
