[The description below was written by a language model from this plasmid's Addgene catalogue record and pLannotate feature annotations shown in this document.]
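Description:
pnYC-NpM-SpDCP2_1-253_X is a 6,242 nt bacterial expression plasmid for producing an N-terminal fragment (residues 1–253) of Dcp2, the catalytic subunit of the mRNA decapping complex, from the fission yeast Schizosaccharomyces pombe. The catalogue lists the backbone as unknown, but the annotated features show a p15A origin of replication and a chloramphenicol acetyltransferase gene driven by its own cat promoter. Scattered, disrupted fragments of a tetracycline resistance gene and its promoter are also present. This layout resembles a pACYC-type plasmid in which the expression cassette interrupts the tet gene, although the record does not say so. Selection is with chloramphenicol, and the plasmid is recorded as low copy. Because p15A is compatible with ColE1-type origins, a plasmid of this kind can coexist in E. coli with a second plasmid, which is useful for co-expressing partner proteins.

The expression cassette runs from a T7 promoter with an adjacent lac operator and a T7 gene 10 ribosome binding site, so transcription depends on T7 RNA polymerase and can be induced with IPTG in a suitable host. The open reading frame begins with a maltose binding protein that lacks its signal sequence and therefore stays in the cytosol. It is followed by the dcp2 coding region, which the depositor describes as a codon-optimised synthetic cDNA. MBP serves as an N-terminal solubility and affinity tag. Any linker or protease cleavage site between MBP and Dcp2 is not annotated. A T7 terminator closes the cassette, and the short gene 10-derived fragment annotated just upstream of it is probably vector sequence rather than a functional tag. The plasmid is associated with structural work on the Dcp2–Dcp1 decapping complex in its activated conformation, consistent with use for recombinant protein production. The depositor notes that the sequence may be theoretical or only partly verified.
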