Features (pLannotate 1.2.2; 18 found; start..end, strand, type, name):
    739..834     -  CDS            resD (fragment): REDF_ECOLI - Also known as D. Protein inferred from homology: Swiss-Prot protein existence level 3. Acts as a repressor of transcription and as a site-specific resolvase that cleaves at the RfsF site. From Escherichia coli (strain K12).
    824..881     +  CDS            TcR (fragment): tetracycline efflux protein; tet; confers resistance to tetracycline
    878..971     -  CDS            TcR (fragment): tetracycline efflux protein; tet; confers resistance to tetracycline
   1475..2375    -  CDS            TcR (fragment): tetracycline efflux protein; tet; confers resistance to tetracycline
   2402..2420    +  promoter       T7 promoter: promoter for bacteriophage T7 RNA polymerase
   2421..2445    +  protein_bind   lac operator: The lac repressor binds to the lac operator to inhibit transcription in E. coli. This inhibition can be relieved by adding lactose or isopropyl-β-D-thiogalactopyranoside (IPTG). lac repressor encoded by lacI
   2460..2482    +  RBS            RBS: efficient ribosome binding site from bacteriophage T7 gene 10 (Olins and Rangwala, 1989)
   2493..3589    +  CDS            MBP (fragment): maltose binding protein from E. coli; malE (mutated); This version of the gene does not encode a signal sequence, so MBP will remain in the cytosol.
   3632..4390    +  CDS            dcp2 (fragment): DCP2_SCHPO - Experimental evidence at protein level: Swiss-Prot protein existence level 1. Catalytic component of the decapping complex necessary for the degradation of mRNAs, both in normal mRNA turnover and in nonsense- mediated mRNA decay. Removes the 7-methyl guanine cap structure from mRNA molecules, yielding a 5'-phosphorylated mRNA fragment and 7m-GDP. Decapping is the major pathway of mRNA degradation in yeast. It occurs through deadenylation, decapping and subsequent 5' to 3' exonucleolytic decay of the transcript body. From Schizosaccharomyces pombe (strain 972 / ATCC 24843) (Fission
   4431..4480    +  CDS            SET1 (fragment): solubility-enhancement tag derived from T7 phage gene 10B
   4488..4535    +  terminator     T7 terminator: transcription terminator for bacteriophage T7 RNA polymerase
   4558..4662    -  CDS            TcR (fragment): tetracycline efflux protein; tet; confers resistance to tetracycline
   4710..4738    -  promoter       tet promoter: E. coli promoter for tetracycline efflux protein gene
   4850..5395    +  rep_origin     p15A ori: Plasmids containing the medium-copy-number p15A origin of replication can be propagated in E. coli cells that contain a second plasmid with the ColE1 origin.
   5483..5538    +  rep_origin     RSF ori (fragment): Plasmids containing the RSF 1030 origin of replication can be propagated in E. coli cells that contain additional plasmids with compatible origins.
   5657..5800    -  mobile_element IS1 (fragment): prokaryotic transposable element IS1
   5921..6023    +  promoter       cat promoter: promoter of the E. coli cat gene encoding chloramphenicol acetyltransferase
   6024..441     +  CDS            CmR (across the origin): chloramphenicol acetyltransferase; cat; confers resistance to chloramphenicol
>Addgene plasmid #148009 | pnYC-NpM-SpDCP2_1-253_X | depositor full sequence | sequence record 290456 | Full Sequence
GGTATGGCAATGAAAGACGGTGAGCTGGTGATATGGGATAGTGTTCACCCTTGTTACACCGTTTTCCATG
AGCAAACTGAAACGTTTTCATCGCTCTGGAGTGAATACCACGACGATTTCCGGCAGTTTCTACACATATA
TTCGCAAGATGTGGCGTGTTACGGTGAAAACCTGGCCTATTTCCCTAAAGGGTTTATTGAGAATATGTTT
TTCGTCTCAGCCAATCCCTGGGTGAGTTTCACCAGTTTTGATTTAAACGTGGCCAATATGGACAACTTCT
TCGCCCCCGTTTTCACCATGGGCAAATATTATACGCAAGGCGACAAGGTGCTGATGCCGCTGGCGATTCA
GGTTCATCATGCCGTCTGTGATGGCTTCCATGTCGGCAGAATGCTTAATGAATTACAACAGTACTGCGAT
GAGTGGCAGGGCGGGGCGTAATTTTTTTAAGGCAGTTATTGGTGCCCTTAAACGCCTGGTGCTACGCCTG
AATAAGTGATAATAAGCGGATGAATGGCAGAAATTCGAAAGCAAATTCGACCCGGTCGTCGGTTCAGGGC
AGGGTCGTTAAATAGCCGCTTATGTCTATTGCTGGTTTACCGGTTTATTGACTACCGGAAGCAGTGTGAC
CGTGTGCTTCTCAAATGCCTGAGGCCAGTTTGCTCAGGCTCTCCCCGTGGAGGTAATAATTGACGATATG
ATCATTTATTCTGCCTCCCAGAGCCTGATAAAAACGGTTAGCGCTTCGTTAATACAGATGTAGGTGTTCC
ACAGGGTAGCCAGCAGCATCCTGCGATGCAGATCCGGAACATAATGGTGCAGGGCGCTTGTTTCGGCGTG
GGTATGGTGGCAGGCCCCGTGGCCGGGGGACTGTTGGGCGCTGCCGGCACCTGTCCTACGAGTTGCATGA
TAAAGAAGACAGTCATAAGTGCGGCGACGATAGTCATGCCCCGCGCCCACCGGAAGGAGCTACCGGACAG
CGGTGCGGACTGTTGTAACTCAGAATAAGAAATGAGGCCGCTCATGGCGTTGACTCTCAGTCATAGTATC
GTGGTATCACCGGTTGGTTCCACTCTCTGTTGCGGGCAACTTCAGCAGCACGTAGGGGACTTCCGCGTTT
CCAGACTTTACGAAACACGGAAACCGAAGACCATTCATGTTGTTGCTCAGGTCGCAGACGTTTTGCAGCA
GCAGTCGCTTCACGTTCGCTCGCGTATCGGTGATTCATTCTGCTAACCAGTAAGGCAACCCCGCCAGCCT
AGCCGGGTCCTCAACGACAGGAGCACGATCATGCGCACCCGTGGCCAGGACCCAACGCTGCCCGAGATGC
GCCGCGTGCGGCTGCTGGAGATGGCGGACGCGATGGATATGTTCTGCCAAGGGTTGGTTTGCGCATTCAC
AGTTCTCCGCAAGAATTGATTGGCTCCAATTCTTGGAGTGGTGAATCCGTTAGCGAGGTGCCGCCGGCTT
CCATTCAGGTCGAGGTGGCCCGGCTCCATGCACCGCGACGCAACGCGGGGAGGCAGACAAGGTATAGGGC
GGCGCCTACAATCCATGCCAACCCGTTCCATGTGCTCGCCGAGGCGGCATAAATCGCCGTGACGATCAGC
GGTCCAGTGATCGAAGTTAGGCTGGTAAGAGCCGCGAGCGATCCTTGAAGCTGTCCCTGATGGTCGTCAT
CTACCTGCCTGGACAGCATGGCCTGCAACGCGGGCATCCCGATGCCGCCGGAAGCGAGAAGAATCATAAT
GGGGAAGGCCATCCAGCCTCGCGTCGCGAACGCCAGCAAGACGTAGCCCAGCGCGTCGGCCGCCATGCCG
GCGATAATGGCCTGCTTCTCGCCGAAACGTTTGGTGGCGGGACCAGTGACGAAGGCTTGAGCGAGGGCGT
GCAAGATTCCGAATACCGCAAGCGACAGGCCGATCATCGTCGCGCTCCAGCGAAAGCGGTCCTCGCCGAA
AATGACCCAGAGCGCTGCCGGCACCTGTCCTACGAGTTGCATGATAAAGAAGACAGTCATAAGTGCGGCG
ACGATAGTCATGCCCCGCGCCCACCGGAAGGAGCTGACTGGGTTGAAGGCTCTCAAGGGCATCGGTCGAC
GCTCTCCCTTATGCGACTCCTGCATTAGGAAGCAGCCCAGTAGTAGGTTGAGGCCGTTGAGCACCGCCGC
CGCAAGGAATGGTGCATGCAAGGAGATGGCGCCCAACAGTCCCCCGGCCACGGGGCCTGCCACCATACCC
ACGCCGAAACAAGCGCTCATGAGCCCGAAGTGGCGAGCCCGATCTTCCCCATCGGTGATGTCGGCGATAT
AGGCGCCAGCAACCGCACCTGTGGCGCCGGTGATGCCGGCCACGATGCGTCCGGCGTAGAGGATCAGACT
AAGATCTCGATCCCGCGAAATTAATACGACTCACTATAGGGGAATTGTGAGCGGATAACAATTCCCCACT
AGTAATAATTTTGTTTAACTTTAAGAAGGAGATATACCATGGAAACTGAAGAAGGTAAACTGGTAATCTG
GATTAACGGCGATAAAGGCTATAACGGTCTCGCTGAAGTCGGTAAGAAATTCGAGAAAGATACCGGAATT
AAAGTCACCGTTGAGCATCCGGATAAACTGGAAGAGAAATTCCCACAGGTTGCGGCAACTGGCGATGGCC
CTGACATTATCTTCTGGGCACACGACCGCTTTGGTGGCTACGCTCAATCTGGCCTGTTGGCTGAAATCAC
CCCGGACAAAGCGTTCCAGGACAAGCTGTATCCGTTTACCTGGGATGCCGTACGTTACAACGGCAAGCTG
ATTGCTTACCCGATCGCTGTTGAAGCGTTATCGCTGATTTATAACAAAGACCTGCTGCCGAACCCGCCAA
AAACCTGGGAAGAGATCCCGGCGCTGGATAAAGAACTGAAAGCGAAAGGTAAGAGCGCCCTGATGTTCAA
CCTGCAAGAACCGTACTTCACCTGGCCGCTGATTGCTGCTGACGGGGGTTATGCGTTCAAGTATGAAAAC
GGCAAGTACGACATTAAAGACGTGGGCGTGGATAACGCTGGCGCGAAAGCGGGTCTGACCTTCCTGGTTG
ACCTGATTAAAAACAAACACATGAATGCAGACACCGATTACTCCATCGCAGAAGCTGCCTTTAATAAAGG
CGAAACAGCGATGACCATCAACGGCCCGTGGGCATGGTCCAACATCGACACCAGCAAAGTGAATTATGGT
GTAACGGTACTGCCGACCTTCAAGGGTCAACCATCCAAACCGTTCGTTGGCGTGCTGAGCGCAGGTATTA
ACGCCGCCAGTCCGAACAAAGAGCTGGCAAAAGAGTTCCTCGAAAACTATCTGCTGACTGATGAAGGTCT
GGAAGCGGTTAATAAAGACAAACCGCTGGGTGCCGTAGCGCTGAAGTCTTACGAGGAAGAGTTGGCGAAA
GATCCACGTATTGCCGCCACGATGGAAAACGCCCAGAAAGGTGAAATCATGCCGAACATCCCGCAGATGT
CCGCTTTCTGGTATGCCGTGCGTACTGCGGTGATCAACGCCGCCAGCGGTCGTCAGACTGTCGATGAAGC
CCTTAAAGACGCGCAGACTGGTACCGGCAGCGGCCTGGAAGTTCTGTTCCAGGGGCCCCATATGAGCTTT
ACCAATGCAACCTTTAGCCAGGTTCTGGATGATCTGAGCGCACGTTTTATTCTGAATCTGCCTGCAGAAG
AACAGAGCAGCGTTGAACGTCTGTGTTTTCAGATTGAACAGGCCCATTGGTTTTATGAGGATTTTATTCG
TGCACAGAATGATCAGCTGCCGAGCCTGGGTCTGCGTGTTTTTAGCGCAAAACTGTTTGCACATTGTCCG
CTGCTGTGGAAATGGTCAAAAGTTCATGAAGAGGCCTTTGATGATTTCCTGCGTTATAAAACCCGTATTC
CGGTTCGTGGTGCAATTATGCTGGATATGAGCATGCAGCAGTGTGTTCTGGTGAAAGGTTGGAAAGCAAG
CAGCGGTTGGGGTTTTCCGAAAGGTAAAATTGATAAAGATGAGAGCGACGTGGATTGTGCAATTCGTGAA
GTTTATGAAGAAACCGGCTTTGATTGTAGCAGCCGTATTAATCCGAACGAGTTTATTGATATGACCATTC
GTGGTCAGAATGTGCGCCTGTATATCATTCCGGGTATTAGCCTGGATACCCGTTTTGAAAGCCGTACCCG
TAAAGAAATTAGCAAAATCGAATGGCACAACCTGATGGATCTGCCGACCTTCAAAAAAAACAAACCGCAG
ACCATGAAAAACAAATTCTATATGGTGATCCCGTTTCTGGCACCGCTGAAAAAATGGATCAAAAAACGTA
ACATTGCCAACAACACCACCAAAGAGAAAAACATTAGCGTTGATGTTGATTAGGGATCCTAATAGTCTAG
AGCTAGCCCTAGGAGATCCGGCTGCTAACAAAGCCCGAAAGGAAGCTGAGTTGGCTGCTGCCACCGCTGA
GCAATAACTAGCATAACCCCTTGGGGCCTCTAAACGGGTCTTGAGGGGTTTTTTGCTGAAAGGAGGAACT
ATATCCGGATATCCCGCAAGAGGCCCGGCAGTACCGGCATAACCAAGCCTATGCCTACAGCATCCAGGGT
GACGGTGCCGAGGATGACGATGAGCGCATTGTTAGATTTCATACACGGTGCCTGACTGCGTTAGCAATTT
AACTGTGATAAACTACCGCATTAAAGCTTATCGATGATAAGCTGTCAAACATGAGAATTACAACTTATAT
CGTATGGGGCTGACTTCAGGTGCTACATTTGAAGAGATAAATTGCACTGAAATCAAGAAATATTTTATCT
GATTAATAAGATGATCTTCTTGAGATCGTTTTGGTCTGCGCGTAATCTCTTGCTCTGAAAACGAAAAAAC
CGCCTTGCAGGGCGGTTTTTCGAAGGTTCTCTGAGCTACCAACTCTTTGAACCGAGGTAACTGGCTTGGA
GGAGCGCAGTCACCAAAACTTGTCCTTTCAGTTTAGCCTTAACCGGCGCATGACTTCAAGACTAACTCCT
CTAAATCAATTACCAGTGGCTGCTGCCAGTGGTGCTTTTGCATGTCTTTCCGGGTTGGACTCAAGACGAT
AGTTACCGGATAAGGCGCAGCGGTCGGACTGAACGGGGGGTTCGTGCATACAGTCCAGCTTGGAGCGAAC
TGCCTACCCGGAACTGAGTGTCAGGCGTGGAATGAGACAAACGCGGCCATAACAGCGGAATGACACCGGT
AAACCGAAAGGCAGGAACAGGAGAGCGCACGAGGGAGCCGCCAGGGGGAAACGCCTGGTATCTTTATAGT
CCTGTCGGGTTTCGCCACCACTGATTTGAGCGTCAGATTTCGTGATGCTTGTCAGGGGGGCGGAGCCTAT
GGAAAAACGGCTTTGCCGCGGCCCTCTCACTTCCCTGTTAAGTATCTTCCTGGCATCTTCCAGGAAATCT
CCGCCCCGTTCGTAAGCCATTTCCGCTCGCCGCAGTCGAACGACCGAGCGTAGCGAGTCAGTGAGCGAGG
AAGCGGAATATATCCTGTATCACATATTCTGCTGACGCACCGGTGCAGCCTTTTTTCTCCTGCCACATGA
AGCACTTCACTGACACCCTCATCAGTGCCAACATAGTAAGCCAGTATACACTCCCCTAGCGCTGATGTCC
GGCGGTGCTTTTGCCGTTACGCACCACCCCGTCAGTAGCTGAACAGGAGGGACAGCTGATAGAAACAGAA
GCCACTGGAGCACCTCAAAAACACCATCATACACTAAATCAGTAAGTTGGCAGCATCACCCGACGCACTT
TGCGCCGAATAAATACCTGTGACGGAAGATCACTTCGCAGAATAAATAAATCCTGGTGTCCCTGTTGATA
CCGGGAAGCCCTGGGCCAACTTTTGGCGAAAATGAGACGTTGATCGGCACGTAAGAGGTTCCAACTTTCA
CCATAATGAAATAAGATCACTACCGGGCGTATTTTTTGAGTTATCGAGATTTTCAGGAGCTAAGGAAGCT
AAAATGGAGAAAAAAATCACTGGATATACCACCGTTGATATATCCCAATGGCATCGTAAAGAACATTTTG
AGGCATTTCAGTCAGTTGCTCAATGTACCTATAACCAGACCGTTCAGCTGGATATTACGGCCTTTTTAAA
GACCGTAAAGAAAAATAAGCACAAGTTTTATCCGGCCTTTATTCACATTCTTGCCCGCCTGATGAATGCT
CATCCGGAATTC
